Addgene plasmid #128302: pSPB862
Purpose: asymmetric plasmid partitioning E. coli - regulatory plasmid
Depositing lab: Matthew Bennett. Depositing organization: Rice University. Publication: A synthetic system for asymmetric cell division in Escherichia coli. Molinari S, Shis DL, Bhakta SP, Chappell J, Igoshin OA, Bennett MR. Nat Chem Biol. 2019 Sep;15(9):917-924. doi: 10.1038/s41589-019-0339-x. Epub 2019 Aug 12. PubMed 31406375.
Backbone
  Vector backbone: p15A
  Vector type: Bacterial Expression
Growth in bacteria
  Bacterial resistance: Ampicillin, 100 μg/mL
  Growth temperature: 37°C
  Growth strain: DH5alpha
  Copy number: Unknown
Gene/Insert
  Gene/Insert name: Para - DsRed-parB
  Cloning method: Unknown
Terms and licenses: Academic/Nonprofit Terms; Industry Terms: Not Available to Industry
Depositor comments: Cloning method: Golden Gate.
How to cite: pSPB862 was a gift from Matthew Bennett (Addgene plasmid # 128302 ; http://n2t.net/addgene:128302 ; RRID:Addgene_128302)
