[The description below was written by a language model from this plasmid's Addgene catalogue record and pLannotate feature annotations shown in this document.]
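Description:
pSPB862 is a 4,159 nt bacterial expression plasmid built on a p15A backbone. It serves as the regulatory plasmid in a synthetic system for asymmetric plasmid partitioning, and hence asymmetric cell division, in E. coli. It replicates from the medium-copy p15A origin, which is compatible with ColE1-type plasmids and so allows it to be kept alongside a second plasmid in the same cell. Selection is by ampicillin through a β-lactamase gene driven by its own bla promoter. The annotation also picks up short fragments matching a pBR322 bom region and an RSF origin, which look like partial homology hits rather than functional elements, and a bidirectional tonB terminator lies between the resistance cassette and the origin region.

The payload, flanked by BioBrick prefix and suffix sequences and assembled by Golden Gate cloning, is an arabinose-inducible fusion of a red fluorescent protein to ParB. Only a fragment of the araBAD promoter is annotated and no araC gene appears in the feature table, so arabinose regulation would presumably depend on AraC supplied by the host or another plasmid. Downstream, the DsRed.T3 coding sequence, a tetrameric red fluorescent protein derived from Discosoma, is joined through a short linker region annotated as a multiple cloning site to parB from Caulobacter vibrioides (crescentus), a DNA-binding chromosome partitioning protein. The record does not describe the mechanism further. The design is consistent with inducible production of a fluorescent, multimerising ParB that could bind and cluster a target plasmid carrying its recognition sites, so that the plasmid is inherited unevenly at division and can be followed by red fluorescence.
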