Features (pLannotate 1.2.2; 12 found; start..end, strand, type, name):
    108..129     +  misc_feature   BioBrick prefix: BioBrick prefix for parts that do not start with "ATG"
    164..202     +  promoter       araBAD promoter (fragment): araBAD; promoter of the L-arabinose operon of E. coli; the araC regulatory gene is transcribed in the opposite direction (Guzman et al., 1995)
    326..1000    +  CDS            DsRed.T3: DsRed.T3 is a basic (constitutively fluorescent) red fluorescent protein published in 2002, derived from Discosoma sp.. It is reported to be a somewhat slowly-maturing tetramer.
   1010..1066    +  misc_feature   MCS: multiple cloning site
   1058..1948    +  CDS            parB: PARB_CAUVC - Experimental evidence at protein level: Swiss-Prot protein existence level 1. Involved in chromosome partition. Localize to both poles of the predivisional cell following completion of DNA replication. Binds to the DNA origin of replication. From Caulobacter vibrioides (strain ATCC 19089 / CB15) (Caulobacter crescentus).
   2031..2051    +  misc_feature   BioBrick suffix: universal suffix for all parts
   2279..3139    -  CDS            AmpR: β-lactamase; bla; confers resistance to ampicillin, carbenicillin, and related antibiotics
   3140..3244    -  promoter       AmpR promoter: bla
   3288..3319    -  terminator     tonB terminator: bidirectional E. coli tonB-P14 transcription terminator
   3333..3355    +  misc_feature   bom (fragment): basis of mobility region from pBR322
   3454..3509    -  rep_origin     RSF ori (fragment): Plasmids containing the RSF 1030 origin of replication can be propagated in E. coli cells that contain additional plasmids with compatible origins.
   3597..4142    -  rep_origin     p15A ori: Plasmids containing the medium-copy-number p15A origin of replication can be propagated in E. coli cells that contain a second plasmid with the ColE1 origin.
>Addgene plasmid #128302 | pSPB862 | addgene full sequence | sequence record 249096 | Addgene NGS Result
ACGGAAAAAAAAACCCCGCCCCTGACAGGGCGGGGTTTTTTTTCCAATTATTGAAGGCCGCTAACGCGGC
CTTTTTTTGTTTCTGGTCTGCCTTAATCAATGACTAAGAATTCGCGGCCGCTTCTAGAGCGTCTCACTTC
GGATCCGCTGCAGGCTTCCGCACCCATAGCATTTTTATCCATAAGATTAGCGGATCCTACCTTTTACTTC
TTGCCATCGACTACGGATACTGAGCACGACGGGCCCAAGTTCACTTAAAAAGGAGATCAACAATGAAAGC
AATTTTCGTACTGAAACATCTTAATCATGCTAAGGAGGTTTTCTAATGGATAATACAGAAGATGTTATTA
AAGAATTTATGCGTTTTAAAGTTCGTATGGAAGGTTCAGTTAATGGTCATGAATTTGAAATTGAAGGTGA
AGGTGAAGGACGTCCATATGAAGGTACACAAACAGCAAAATTAAAAGTTACAAAAGGTGGTCCATTACCA
TTTGCATGGGATATTTTATCACCACAATTTCAATATGGTTCAAAAGTTTATGTTAAACATCCAGCAGATA
TTCCAGATTATAAGAAATTATCATTTCCTGAAGGTTTTAAATGGGAACGTGTTATGAATTTTGAAGATGG
TGGTGTTGTTACAGTTACACAAGATTCATCATTACAAGATGGTTGTTTTATCTATAAAGTTAAATTTATT
GGTGTTAATTTTCCATCAGATGGTCCAGTTATGCAAAAGAAAACAATGGGTTGGGAACCATCAACAGAAC
GTTTATATCCACGTGATGGTGTTTTAAAAGGTGAAATTCATAAAGCATTGAAATTAAAAGATGGTGGTCA
TTATTTAGTTGAATTTAAATCAATTTATATGGCAAAAAAACCAGTTCAATTACCAGGTTATTATTATGTT
GATTCAAAATTAGATATTACATCACATAATGAAGATTATACAATTGTTGAACAATATGAACGTACAGAAG
GTCGTCATCATTTGTTTTTAGGTTCCAAGAGATCTCGAGCTCAAGCTTCGAATTCTGCAGTCGACGGTAC
CGCGGGCCCGGGATCCATGTCCGAAGGGCGTCGTGGTCTGGGTCGAGGGCTTTCGGCCCTGCTGGGCGAG
GTCGACGCCGCGCCGGCTCAGGCGCCGGGCGAGCAGCTTGGCGGTTCCCGTGAAGCGCCGATCGAAATCC
TGCAGCGCAATCCCGACCAGCCCCGTCGGACCTTCCGCGAGGAAGACCTCGAGGATCTGTCAAACTCGAT
CCGTGAGAAGGGCGTTCTGCAGCCGATCCTGGTGCGGCCGTCGCCGGATACGGCTGGCGAGTACCAGATC
GTCGCCGGCGAGCGCCGTTGGCGCGCAGCCCAGCGGGCGGGCCTCAAGACTGTGCCGATCATGGTGCGCG
AGCTCGACGACCTGGCGGTGCTGGAGATCGGCATCATCGAGAACGTCCAGCGGGCTGATCTGAACGTCCT
GGAAGAAGCGCTCTCCTACAAGGTGCTGATGGAGAAGTTCGAGCGCACCCAGGAGAACATCGCCCAGACC
ATCGGCAAGAGCCGCAGCCACGTGGCCAACACGATGCGCTTGCTGGCCCTACCGGACGAGGTTCAGTCGC
ACCTGGTCAGTGGTGAGCTGACGGCCGGCCACGCCCGCGCCATCGCTGCAGCGGCTGACCCGGTGGCCCT
CGCCAAGCAAATCATCGAGGGCGGCTTGTCGGTGCGCGAGACAGAGGCCCTGGCCCGTAAGGCGCCCAAC
CTGTCTGCGGGCAAGAGCAAGGGGGGCCGCCCCCCACGCGTGAAGGACACCGACACCCAGGCGCTGGAGT
CTGACCTGTCCTCGGTTCTGGGTCTGGATGTCTCGATCGACCATCGCGGGTCTACCGGCACGCTGACCAT
CACCTACGCCACCCTCGAGCAGCTCGACGACCTCTGCAACCGACTGACGCGCGGGATCTAATAATGGCCT
CGGTACCAAAGACGAACAATAAGACGCTGAAAAGCGTCTTTTTTCGTTTTGGTCCGCTGCGTTTGAGACG
TACTAGTAGCGGCCGCTGCAGTTAATCACTGATTAACTCGGTACCAAATTCCAGAAAAGAGGCCTCCCGA
AAGGGGGGCCTTTTTTCGTTTTGGTCCTTTTGTTATCAATAAAAAAGGGGAGCGGTTTCCCGCTCCCCTT
ATTGTTCGTCTACAGATTATCAAAAAGGATCTTCACCTAGATCCTTTTAAATTAAAAATGAAGTTTTAAA
TCAATCTAAAGTATATATGAGTAAACTTGGTCTGACAGTTACCAATGCTTAATCAGTGAGGCACCTATCT
CAGCGATCTGTCTATTTCGTTCATCCATAGTTGCCTGACTCCCCGTCGTGTAGATAACTACGATACGGGA
GGGCTTACCATCTGGCCCCAGTGCTGCAATGATACCGCGGGACCCACGCTCACCGGCTCCAGATTTATCA
GCAATAAACCAGCCAGCCGGAAGGGCCGAGCGCAGAAGTGGTCCTGCAACTTTATCCGCCTCCATCCAGT
CTATTAATTGTTGCCGGGAAGCTAGAGTAAGTAGTTCGCCAGTTAATAGTTTGCGCAACGTTGTTGCCAT
TGCTACAGGCATCGTGGTGTCACGCTCGTCGTTTGGTATGGCTTCATTCAGCTCCGGTTCCCAACGATCA
AGGCGAGTTACATGATCCCCCATGTTGTGCAAAAAAGCGGTTAGCTCCTTCGGTCCTCCGATCGTTGTCA
GAAGTAAGTTGGCCGCAGTGTTATCACTCATGGTTATGGCAGCACTGCATAATTCTCTTACTGTCATGCC
ATCCGTAAGATGCTTTTCTGTGACTGGTGAGTACTCAACCAAGTCATTCTGAGAATAGTGTATGCGGCGA
CCGAGTTGCTCTTGCCCGGCGTCAATACGGGATAATACCGCGCCACATAGCAGAACTTTAAAAGTGCTCA
TCATTGGAAAACGTTCTTCGGGGCGAAAACTCTCAAGGATCTTACCGCTGTTGAGATCCAGTTCGATGTA
ACCCACTCGTGCACCCAACTGATCTTCAGCATCTTTTACTTTCACCAGCGTTTCTGGGTGAGCAAAAACA
GGAAGGCAAAATGCCGCAAAAAAGGGAATAAGGGCGACACGGAAATGTTGAATACTCATACTCTTCCTTT
TTCAATATTATTGAAGCATTTATCAGGGTTATTGTCTCATGAGCGGATACATATTTGAATGTATTTAGAA
AAATAAACAAATAGGGGTTCCGCGCACATTTCCCCGAAAAGTGCCACCTGGAGTCCTGTTGAGTAATAGT
CAAAAGCCTCCGGTCGGAGGCTTTTGACTTTCTGCTTACCCAATAGCGGAGTGTATACTGGCTTACTATG
TTGGCACTGATGAGGGTGTCAGTGAAGTGCTTCATGTGGCAGGAGAAAAAAGGCTGCACCGGTGCGTCAG
CAGAATATGTGATACAGGATATATTCCGCTTCCTCGCTCACTGACTCGCTACGCTCGGTCGTTCGACTGC
GGCGAGCGGAAATGGCTTACGAACGGGGCGGAGATTTCCTGGAAGATGCCAGGAAGATACTTAACAGGGA
AGTGAGAGGGCCGCGGCAAAGCCGTTTTTCCATAGGCTCCGCCCCCCTGACAAGCATCACGAAATCTGAC
GCTCAAATCAGTGGTGGCGAAACCCGACAGGACTATAAAGATACCAGGCGTTTCCCCCTGGCGGCTCCCT
CGTGCGCTCTCCTGTTCCTGCCTTTCGGTTTACCGGTGTCATTCCGCTGTTATGGCCGCGTTTGTCTCAT
TCCACGCCTGACACTCAGTTCCGGGTAGGCAGTTCGCTCCAAGCTGGACTGTATGCACGAACCCCCCGTT
CAGTCCGACCGCTGCGCCTTATCCGGTAACTATCGTCTTGAGTCCAACCCGGAAAGACATGCAAAAGCAC
CACTGGCAGCAGCCACTGGTAATTGATTTAGAGGAGTTAGTCTTGAAGTCATGCGCCGGTTAAGGCTAAA
CTGAAAGGACAAGTTTTGGTGACTGCGCTCCTCCAAGCCAGTTACCTCGGTTCAAAGAGTTGGTAGCTCA
GAGAACCTTCGAAAAACCGCCCTGCAAGGCGGTTTTTTCGTTTTCAGAGCAAGAGATTACGCGCAGACCA
AAACGATCTCAAGAAGATCATCTTATTAA
